Addgene plasmid #14120: pMIG-N19RhoA
Depositing lab: Richard Hynes. Depositing organization: Massachusetts Institute of Technology. Publication: Genomic analysis of metastasis reveals an essential role for RhoC. Clark EA, Golub TR, Lander ES, Hynes RO. Nature. 2000 Aug 3. 406(6795):532-5. 10.1038/35020106 PubMed 10952316.
Backbone
  Vector backbone: pMIG
  Backbone size w/o insert (bp): 6753
  Vector type: Retroviral
Growth in bacteria
  Bacterial resistance: Ampicillin, 100 μg/mL
  Growth temperature: 37°C
  Growth strain: Stbl3
  Copy number: High Copy
Gene/Insert
  Gene/Insert name: N19 Human RhoA (alt name: Dominant Negative RhoA Mutant)
  Species: H. sapiens (human)
  Insert size (bp): 900
  Mutation: Site directed mutagenesis of Thr to Asn at Codon 19
  GenBank ID: NM_001664
  Entrez Gene: RHOA (a.k.a. ARH12, ARHA, EDFAOB, RHO12, RHOH12)
  Tag / fusion protein: Myc (N terminal on insert)
  Cloning method: Restriction Enzyme; 5′ cloning site EcoRI (not destroyed); 3′ cloning site EcoRI (not destroyed)
  Sequencing primers: 5′ pLXSN 5'
Resource information
  A portion of this plasmid was derived from a plasmid made by: Marc Symons North Shore LIJ Res Inst Oncol and Cell Biol 350 Commnity Drive Manhasset, NY 11030
Terms and licenses: Academic/Nonprofit Terms; Industry Terms: Not Available to Industry
Depositor comments: Qiu, R.-G., Chen, J., Kirn, D., McCormick, F., & Symons, M. Nature 374, 457-459 (1995), Qiu, R.-G., Chen, J., McCormick, F., & Symons, M. Proc. Natl. Acad. Sci. USA 92, 11781-11785 (1995).
How to cite: pMIG-N19RhoA was a gift from Richard Hynes (Addgene plasmid # 14120 ; http://n2t.net/addgene:14120 ; RRID:Addgene_14120)
