[The description below was written by a language model from this plasmid's Addgene catalogue record.]
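Description:
pMIG-N19RhoA is a retroviral expression plasmid built on the pMIG backbone (about 6.75 kb without insert) and carrying a roughly 900 bp insert encoding a dominant-negative mutant of human RhoA. It is propagated in bacteria as a high-copy plasmid under ampicillin selection. The record names a recombination-deficient strain as the growth host, a common choice for vectors that contain repeated retroviral sequences. No feature table accompanies the entry, so the promoter, packaging signal, origin of replication and any reporter are not itemised. pMIG is generally known as an MSCV-based vector in which the retroviral long terminal repeat drives the inserted gene followed by an IRES-GFP cassette, allowing transduced cells to be identified by fluorescence, but this arrangement is not confirmed by the fields given here.

The insert is the RHOA coding sequence with threonine 19 changed to asparagine by site-directed mutagenesis. Substitutions of this type in small GTPases are generally understood to yield a protein that interferes with activation of the endogenous GTPase, consistent with the dominant-negative label in the record. A Myc epitope tag is fused to the N terminus, allowing detection of the mutant protein with anti-Myc antibodies. The fragment was cloned into an EcoRI site that is retained at both ends, so it can be excised with that single enzyme, and its orientation would need to be verified. Part of the construct derives from an earlier plasmid made in another laboratory.

The plasmid is suited to producing retrovirus in packaging cells for stable delivery of dominant-negative RhoA into mammalian cells to inhibit Rho signalling. The associated publication concerns a genomic analysis of metastasis that identified an essential role for RhoC.
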