>Addgene plasmid #14120 | pMIG-N19RhoA | addgene partial sequence | sequence record 20304 | 14120 with pLXSN 5'
GCGCCCCCATTATGGCCATATGAGATCTTATATGGGGCACCCCCGCCCCTTGTAAACTTCCCTGACCCTG
ACATGACAAGAGTTACTAACAGCCCCTCTCTCCAAGCTCACTTACAGGCTCTCTACTTAGTCCAGCACGA
AGTCTGGAGACCTCTGGCGGCAGCCTACCAAGAACAACTGGACCGACCGGTGGTACCTCACCCTTACCGA
GTCGGCGACACAGTGTGGGTCCGCCGACACCAGACTAAGAACCTAGAACCTCGCTGGAAAGGACCTTACA
CAGTCCTGCTGACCACCCCCACCGCCCTCAAAGTAGACGGCATCGCAGCTTGGATACACGCCGCCCACGT
GAAGGCTGCCGACCCCGGGGGTGGACCATCCTCTAGACTGCCGGATCCCAGTGTGGTGGTACGGGAATTC
CCCATGGAGCAGAAGCTGATCTCCGAGGAGGACCTGAACCGGAAGAAACTGGTGATTGTTGGTGATGGAG
CCTGTGGAAAGAACTGCTTGCTCATAGTCTTCAGCAAGGACCAGTTCCCAGAGGTGTATGTGCCCACAGT
GTTTGAGAACTATGTGGCAGATATCGAGGTGGATGGA
